Addgene plasmid #143024: TFORF0436
Purpose: Lentiviral vector for overexpressing transcription factor ORFs with unique 24-bp barcodes. Barcodes facilitate identification of transcription factors in pooled screens.
Depositing lab: Feng Zhang. Depositing organization: Broad Institute. Publication: A transcription factor atlas of directed differentiation. Joung J, Ma S, Tay T, Geiger-Schuller KR, Kirchgatterer PC, Verdine VK, Guo B, Arias-Garcia MA, Allen WE, Singh A, Kuksenko O, Abudayyeh OO, Gootenberg JS, Fu Z, Macrae RK, Buenrostro JD, Regev A, Zhang F. Cell. 2023 Jan 5;186(1):209-229.e26. doi: 10.1016/j.cell.2022.11.026. PubMed 36608654.
Backbone
  Vector backbone: pLX_TRC317
  Backbone manufacturer: Broad Institute Genetic Perturbation Platform
  Backbone size w/o insert (bp): 8264
  Vector type: Mammalian Expression, Lentiviral
  Selectable markers: Puromycin
Growth in bacteria
  Bacterial resistance: Ampicillin, 100 μg/mL
  Growth temperature: 37°C
  Growth strain: NEB Stable
  Copy number: High Copy
Gene/Insert
  Gene/Insert name: ZSCAN31
  Species: H. sapiens (human)
  Insert size (bp): 1322
  Entrez Gene: ZNF323 (a.k.a. ZNF310P, FLJ23407, ZNF20-Lp, dJ874C20.2)
  Promoter: EF1a
  Cloning method: Unknown
  Sequencing primers: 5′ GGGTGGAGACTGAAGTTAGGCCAG; 3′ CACATAGCGTAAAAGGAGCAACATAG
Terms and licenses: Academic/Nonprofit Terms; Industry Terms: Not Available to Industry
Depositor comments: NM_001135216,NM_030899,NM_001243241,NM_145909,NM_001135215,XM_011514809,XM_011514811,XM_011514813,XM_011514812,XM_005249295,XM_011514807,XM_017011196,XM_005249296,XM_011514808,ENST00000439158,ENST00000396838,ENST00000414429,ENST00000344279 . The transcription factor ORF portion of this plasmid was synthesized by Genewiz. Please test multiple small colonies in case of plasmid recombination. To make this collection available in a timely manner, a portion of this collection was not fully sequenced by Addgene. If an Addgene verified full plasmid sequence is not available, please contact us prior to placing an order to request the full sequence.
How to cite: TFORF0436 was a gift from Feng Zhang (Addgene plasmid # 143024 ; http://n2t.net/addgene:143024 ; RRID:Addgene_143024)
