[The description below was written by a language model from this plasmid's Addgene catalogue record and pLannotate feature annotations shown in this document.]
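Description:
TFORF0436 is a lentiviral mammalian expression plasmid built on the pLX_TRC317 backbone and belongs to a barcoded library of transcription factor open reading frames. It carries human ZSCAN31 (also known as ZNF323 or ZNF310P), a zinc finger protein thought to act as a transcription factor, under the strong constitutive EF-1α promoter. The catalogue lists the insert as about 1.3 kb. The automated annotation marks only a roughly 0.8 kb stretch as matching ZSCAN31, so part of the insert region, which presumably includes the rest of the ORF and the unique 24-bp barcode, is not individually annotated. A WPRE downstream of the insert enhances transcript stability and expression.

The viral portion has a third-generation, self-inactivating layout. An RSV promoter fused to a truncated HIV-1 5' LTR drives genomic RNA production in packaging cells. It is followed by the Ψ packaging signal with a gag fragment, the RRE for Rev-dependent nuclear export, a cPPT/CTS and a ΔU3 3' LTR. Upstream of the EF-1α cassette, an SV40 early promoter expresses puromycin N-acetyltransferase so that transduced cells can be selected with puromycin. In bacteria the plasmid is maintained by a high-copy ColE1/pUC origin and ampicillin resistance. An f1 origin and remnants of lac, T3 and T7 cloning-vector sequence are also present. The depositor warns that recombination can occur during propagation, as is common for LTR-containing plasmids.

The construct is intended for overexpressing ZSCAN31 in mammalian cells, alone or in pooled screens. In pooled screens, sequencing the barcode identifies which transcription factor each cell received, for example in directed differentiation studies.
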