Features (pLannotate 1.2.2; 31 found; start..end, strand, type, name):
      5..231     +  promoter       RSV promoter: Rous sarcoma virus enhancer/promoter
    232..412     +  LTR            5' LTR (truncated): truncated 5' long terminal repeat (LTR) from HIV-1
    459..584     +  misc_feature   HIV-1 Ψ: packaging signal of human immunodeficiency virus type 1
    568..931     +  CDS            HIV-1 gag (fragment): gag protein from human immunodeficiency virus 1; gag
   1077..1310    +  misc_feature   RRE: The Rev response element (RRE) of HIV-1 allows for Rev-dependent mRNA export from the nucleus to the cytoplasm.
   1687..1713    +  CDS            Rev (fragment): human immunodeficiency virus 1 (HIV-1) Rev protein; rev; enhances nuclear export of unspliced and incompletely spliced viral mRNAs
   1720..1743    +  promoter       SV40 promoter (fragment): SV40 early promoter
   1744..1815    +  promoter       SV40 promoter (fragment): SV40 enhancer and early promoter
   1839..1974    +  rep_origin     SV40 ori: SV40 origin of replication
   2020..2616    +  CDS            PuroR (fragment): puromycin N-acetyltransferase; pac from Streptomyces; confers resistance to puromycin
   2665..2782    +  misc_feature   cPPT/CTS: central polypurine tract and central termination sequence of HIV-1
   2847..2913    +  CDS            small t antigen (fragment): SV40 (simian virus 40) small t antigen
   2920..4098    +  promoter       EF-1α promoter: strong constitutive promoter for human elongation factor EF-1α
   4115..4897    +  CDS            ZSCAN31 (fragment): ZSC31_HUMAN - Also known as ZNF310P, ZNF323. Experimental evidence at protein level: Swiss-Prot protein existence level 1. May function as a transcription factor. May be involved in the development of multiple embryonic organs. From Homo sapiens (Human).
   5348..5401    +  promoter       U6 promoter (fragment): RNA polymerase III promoter for human U6 snRNA
   5443..6031    +  misc_feature   WPRE: woodchuck hepatitis virus posttranscriptional regulatory element
   6082..6101    +  misc_feature   cPPT/CTS (fragment): central polypurine tract and central termination sequence of HIV-1
   6103..6336    +  LTR            3' LTR (ΔU3): self-inactivating 3' long terminal repeat (LTR) from HIV-1
   6414..6535    +  polyA_signal   SV40 poly(A) signal: SV40 polyadenylation signal
   6575..6710    +  rep_origin     SV40 ori: SV40 origin of replication
   6731..6749    -  promoter       T7 promoter: promoter for bacteriophage T7 RNA polymerase
   6757..6912    +  CDS            lacZα (fragment): LacZα fragment of β-galactosidase; lacZ fragment
   6917..7345    +  rep_origin     f1 ori (sequence partly withheld): f1 bacteriophage origin of replication; arrow indicates direction of (+) strand synthesis
   7398..7502    +  promoter       AmpR promoter: bla
   7503..8363    +  CDS            AmpR: β-lactamase; bla; confers resistance to ampicillin, carbenicillin, and related antibiotics
   8534..9122    +  rep_origin     ori: high-copy-number ColE1/pMB1/pBR322/pUC origin of replication
   9305..9397    +  CDS            lacI (fragment): lac repressor; lacI; The lac repressor binds to the lac operator to inhibit transcription in E. coli. This inhibition can be relieved by adding lactose or isopropyl-β-D-thiogalactopyranoside (IPTG).
   9410..9431    +  protein_bind   CAP binding site: CAP binding activates transcription in the presence of cAMP. E. coli catabolite activator protein
   9446..9476    +  promoter       lac promoter: promoter for the E. coli lac operon
   9484..9500    +  protein_bind   lac operator: The lac repressor binds to the lac operator to inhibit transcription in E. coli. This inhibition can be relieved by adding lactose or isopropyl-β-D-thiogalactopyranoside (IPTG). lac repressor encoded by lacI
   9545..9563    +  promoter       T3 promoter: promoter for bacteriophage T3 RNA polymerase
>Addgene plasmid #143024 | TFORF0436 | addgene full sequence | sequence record 399053 | Addgene NGS Result
TTAATGTAGTCTTATGCAATACTCTTGTAGTCTTGCAACATGGTAACGATGAGTTAGCAACATGCCTTAC
AAGGAGAGAAAAAGCACCGTGCATGCCGATTGGTGGAAGTAAGGTGGTACGATCGTGCCTTATTAGGAAG
GCAACAGACGGGTCTGACATGGATTGGACGAACCACTGAATTGCCGCATTGCAGAGATATTGTATTTAAG
TGCCTAGCTCGATACATAAACGGGTCTCTCTGGTTAGACCAGATCTGAGCCTGGGAGCTCTCTGGCTAAC
TAGGGAACCCACTGCTTAAGCCTCAATAAAGCTTGCCTTGAGTGCTTCAAGTAGTGTGTGCCCGTCTGTT
GTGTGACTCTGGTAACTAGAGATCCCTCAGACCCTTTTAGTCAGTGTGGAAAATCTCTAGCAGTGGCGCC
CGAACAGGGACTTGAAAGCGAAAGGGAAACCAGAGGAGCTCTCTCGACGCAGGACTCGGCTTGCTGAAGC
GCGCACGGCAAGAGGCGAGGGGCGGCGACTGGTGAGTACGCCAAAAATTTTGACTAGCGGAGGCTAGAAG
GAGAGAGATGGGTGCGAGAGCGTCAGTATTAAGCGGGGGAGAATTAGATCGCGATGGGAAAAAATTCGGT
TAAGGCCAGGGGGAAAGAAAAAATATAAATTAAAACATATAGTATGGGCAAGCAGGGAGCTAGAACGATT
CGCAGTTAATCCTGGCCTGTTAGAAACATCAGAAGGCTGTAGACAAATACTGGGACAGCTACAACCATCC
CTTCAGACAGGATCAGAAGAACTTAGATCATTATATAATACAGTAGCAACCCTCTATTGTGTGCATCAAA
GGATAGAGATAAAAGACACCAAGGAAGCTTTAGACAAGATAGAGGAAGAGCAAAACAAAAGTAAGACCAC
CGCACAGCAAGCGGCCGCTGATCTTCAGACCTGGAGGAGGAGATATGAGGGACAATTGGAGAAGTGAATT
ATATAAATATAAAGTAGTAAAAATTGAACCATTAGGAGTAGCACCCACCAAGGCAAAGAGAAGAGTGGTG
CAGAGAGAAAAAAGAGCAGTGGGAATAGGAGCTTTGTTCCTTGGGTTCTTGGGAGCAGCAGGAAGCACTA
TGGGCGCAGCGTCAATGACGCTGACGGTACAGGCCAGACAATTATTGTCTGGTATAGTGCAGCAGCAGAA
CAATTTGCTGAGGGCTATTGAGGCGCAACAGCATCTGTTGCAACTCACAGTCTGGGGCATCAAGCAGCTC
CAGGCAAGAATCCTGGCTGTGGAAAGATACCTAAAGGATCAACAGCTCCTGGGGATTTGGGGTTGCTCTG
GAAAACTCATTTGCACCACTGCTGTGCCTTGGAATGCTAGTTGGAGTAATAAATCTCTGGAACAGATTTG
GAATCACACGACCTGGATGGAGTGGGACAGAGAAATTAACAATTACACAAGCTTAATACACTCCTTAATT
GAAGAATCGCAAAACCAGCAAGAAAAGAATGAACAAGAATTATTGGAATTAGATAAATGGGCAAGTTTGT
GGAATTGGTTTAACATAACAAATTGGCTGTGGTATATAAAATTATTCATAATGATAGTAGGAGGCTTGGT
AGGTTTAAGAATAGTTTTTGCTGTACTTTCTATAGTGAATAGAGTTAGGCAGGGATATTCACCATTATCG
TTTCAGACCCACCTCCCAACCCCGAGGGGACCCATGCATTGCATCTCAATTAGTCAGCAACCAGGTGTGG
AAAGTCCCCAGGCTCCCCAGCAGGCAGAAGTATGCAAAGCATGCGTCTCAATTAGTCAGCAACCATAGTC
CCGCCCCTAACTCCGCCCATCCCGCCCCTAACTCCGCCCAGTTCCGCCCATTCTCCGCCCCATGGCTGAC
TAATTTTTTTTATTTATGCAGAGGCCGAGGCCGCCTCGGCCTCTGAGCTATTCCAGAAGTAGTGAGGAGG
CTTTTTTGGAGGCCTAGGCTTTTGCAAAAAGCTTTCTAGAGGTACCACCGGAGCTTACCATGACCGAGTA
CAAGCCCACGGTGCGCCTCGCCACCCGCGACGACGTCCCCAGGGCCGTACGCACCCTCGCCGCCGCGTTC
GCCGACTACCCCGCCACGCGCCACACCGTCGATCCGGACCGCCACATCGAGCGGGTCACCGAGCTGCAAG
AACTCTTCCTCACGCGCGTCGGGCTCGACATCGGCAAGGTGTGGGTCGCGGACGACGGCGCCGCCGTGGC
GGTCTGGACCACGCCGGAGAGCGTCGAAGCGGGGGCGGTGTTCGCCGAGATCGGCCCGCGCATGGCCGAG
TTGAGCGGTTCCCGGCTGGCCGCGCAGCAACAGATGGAAGGCCTCCTGGCGCCGCACCGGCCCAAGGAGC
CCGCGTGGTTCCTGGCCACCGTCGGCGTCTCGCCCGACCACCAGGGCAAGGGTCTGGGCAGCGCCGTCGT
GCTCCCCGGAGTGGAGGCGGCCGAGCGCGCCGGGGTGCCCGCCTTCCTGGAGACCTCCGCGCCCCGCAAC
CTCCCCTTCTACGAGCGGCTCGGCTTCACCGTCACCGCCGACGTCGAGGTGCCCGAAGGACCGCGCACCT
GGTGCATGACCCGCAAGCCCGGTGCCAGTTAACGAATTCTAGATCTTGAGACAAATGGCAGTATTCATCC
ACAATTTTAAAAGAAAAGGGGGGATTGGGGGGTACAGTGCAGGGGAAAGAATAGTAGACATAATAGCAAC
AGACATACAAACTAAAGAATTACAAAAACAAATTACAAAAATTCAAAATTTTCGGGTTTATTACAGGGAC
AGCAGAGATCCACTTTGGCGCCGGCTCGAGGCCTGCAGGTGCAAAGATGGATAAAGTTTTAAACAGAGAG
GAATCTTTGCAGCTAATGGACCTTCTAGGTCTTGAAAGGAGTGGGAATTGGCTCCGGTGCCCGTCAGTGG
GCAGAGCGCACATCGCCCACAGTCCCCGAGAAGTTGGGGGGAGGGGTCGGCAATTGAACCGGTGCCTAGA
GAAGGTGGCGCGGGGTAAACTGGGAAAGTGATGTCGTGTACTGGCTCCGCCTTTTTCCCGAGGGTGGGGG
AGAACCGTATATAAGTGCAGTAGTCGCCGTGAACGTTCTTTTTCGCAACGGGTTTGCCGCCAGAACACAG
GTAAGTGCCGTGTGTGGTTCCCGCGGGCCTGGCCTCTTTACGGGTTATGGCCCTTGCGTGCCTTGAATTA
CTTCCACCTGGCTGCAGTACGTGATTCTTGATCCCGAGCTTCGGGTTGGAAGTGGGTGGGAGAGTTCGAG
GCCTTGCGCTTAAGGAGCCCCTTCGCCTCGTGCTTGAGTTGAGGCCTGGCCTGGGCGCTGGGGCCGCCGC
GTGCGAATCTGGTGGCACCTTCGCGCCTGTCTCGCTGCTTTCGATAAGTCTCTAGCCATTTAAAATTTTT
GATGACCTGCTGCGACGCTTTTTTTCTGGCAAGATAGTCTTGTAAATGCGGGCCAAGATCTGCACACTGG
TATTTCGGTTTTTGGGGCCGCGGGCGGCGACGGGGCCCGTGCGTCCCAGCGCACATGTTCGGCGAGGCGG
GGCCTGCGAGCGCGGCCACCGAGAATCGGACGGGGGTAGTCTCAAGCTGGCCGGCCTGCTCTGGTGCCTG
GCCTCGCGCCGCCGTGTATCGCCCCGCCCTGGGCGGCAAGGCTGGCCCGGTCGGCACCAGTTGCGTGAGC
GGAAAGATGGCCGCTTCCCGGCCCTGCTGCAGGGAGCTCAAAATGGAGGACGCGGCGCTCGGGAGAGCGG
GCGGGTGAGTCACCCACACAAAGGAAAAGGGCCTTTCCGTCCTCAGCCGTCGCTTCATGTGACTCCACGG
AGTACCGGGCGCCGTCCAGGCACCTCGATTAGTTCTCGAGCTTTTGGAGTACGTCGTCTTTAGGTTGGGG
GGAGGGGTTTTATGCGATGGAGTTTCCCCACACTGAGTGGGTGGAGACTGAAGTTAGGCCAGCTTGGCAC
TTGATGTAATTCTCCTTGGAATTTGCCCTTTTTGAGTTTGGATCTTGGTTCATTCTCAAGCCTCAGACAG
TGGTTCAAAGTTTTTTTCTTCCATTTCAGGTGTCGTGAGGCTAGCACCGCCACCATGGCTTCAACAGAGG
AACAGTACGATCTTAAGATTGTGAAAGTGGAGGAAGACCCTATCTGGGACCAAGAAACCCACCTTCGAGG
GAACAACTTTTCTGGCCAAGAAGCCTCCCGACAACTTTTTAGGCAGTTTTGTTACCAAGAGACTCCTGGT
CCCCGAGAAGCTCTGAGCCGGCTCCGAGAACTCTGTCATCAGTGGCTAAGGCCAGAAATCCACACCAAAG
AGCAAATCTTGGAGCTGCTGGTGCTGGAGCAATTCCTGACTATCCTGCCTGAGGAGCTCCAGGCCTGGGT
GCGGGAGCACCATCCGGAGAGTGGGGAGGAGGCTGTGGCTGTAGTTGAAGATCTGGAACAAGAGCTTAGT
GAGCCAGGGAACCAGGCTCCAGACCATGAACATGGACATTCTGAAGTGCTCTTGGAGGATGTGGAACATC
TGAAGGTCAAGCAGGAACCAACAGACATACAGCTTCAGCCTATGGTGACACAGCTCAGATATGAATCTTT
TTGCCTCCACCAATTTCAAGAACAAGATGGTGAAAGTATACCTGAGAACCAGGAGTTGGCATCAAAGCAA
GAAATCTTAAAAGAAATGGAACATTTGGGGGATAGCAAACTCCAAAGAGATGTATCTTTGGATTCTAAGT
ACAGAGAAACTTGTAAACGAGACAGCAAGGCAGAAAAGCAGCAGGCACATTCCACTGGAGAGAGACGCCA
CAGGTGCAATGAATGTGGGAAAAGCTTCACTAAGAGTTCAGTACTCATTGAGCACCAGAGAATCCACACT
GGGGAGAAGCCATATGAATGTGAAGAATGTGGGAAGGCCTTCAGCCGGAGGTCAAGCCTGAATGAACATC
GGCGGAGCCACACTGGAGAGAAACCCTATCAATGTAAGGAGTGTGGGAAAGCCTTCAGTGCCAGCAATGG
CCTCACTCGACACAGAAGAATCCACACAGGGGAAAAACCATATGAATGCAAAGTGTGTGGGAAGGCTTTC
CTCCTCAGCTCATGCCTTGTTCAGCATCAGAGGATACACACTGGAGAGAAGCGCTATCAGTGTCGTGAGT
GTGGCAAAGCCTTCATTCAGAATGCAGGGCTTTTCCAGCATCTCCGAGTCCACACTGGTGAGAAACCCTA
TCAGTGCAGTCAGTGCAGTAAACTCTTTAGTAAGCGGACACTTCTTAAGAAACATCAGAAAATCCACACT
GGAGAGAGACCATAGTAATGAACTAGTCCGTAACTTGAAAGTATTTCGATTTCTTGGCTTTATATATCTT
GTGGAAAGGACGAATACAATACAGGATTCTGTCCGTAACGCGTTAAGTCGACAATCAACCTCTGGATTAC
AAAATTTGTGAAAGATTGACTGGTATTCTTAACTATGTTGCTCCTTTTACGCTATGTGGATACGCTGCTT
TAATGCCTTTGTATCATGCTATTGCTTCCCGTATGGCTTTCATTTTCTCCTCCTTGTATAAATCCTGGTT
GCTGTCTCTTTATGAGGAGTTGTGGCCCGTTGTCAGGCAACGTGGCGTGGTGTGCACTGTGTTTGCTGAC
GCAACCCCCACTGGTTGGGGCATTGCCACCACCTGTCAGCTCCTTTCCGGGACTTTCGCTTTCCCCCTCC
CTATTGCCACGGCGGAACTCATCGCCGCCTGCCTTGCCCGCTGCTGGACAGGGGCTCGGCTGTTGGGCAC
TGACAATTCCGTGGTGTTGTCGGGGAAATCATCGTCCTTTCCTTGGCTGCTCGCCTGTGTTGCCACCTGG
ATTCTGCGCGGGACGTCCTTCTGCTACGTCCCTTCGGCCCTCAATCCAGCGGACCTTCCTTCCCGCGGCC
TGCTGCCGGCTCTGCGGCCTCTTCCGCGTCTTCGCCTTCGCCCTCAGACGAGTCGGATCTCCCTTTGGGC
CGCCTCCCCGCGTCGACTTTAAGACCAATGACTTACAAGGCAGCTGTAGATCTTAGCCACTTTTTAAAAG
AAAAGGGGGGACTGGAAGGGCTAATTCACTCCCAACGAAGACAAGATCTGCTTTTTGCTTGTACTGGGTC
TCTCTGGTTAGACCAGATCTGAGCCTGGGAGCTCTCTGGCTAACTAGGGAACCCACTGCTTAAGCCTCAA
TAAAGCTTGCCTTGAGTGCTTCAAGTAGTGTGTGCCCGTCTGTTGTGTGACTCTGGTAACTAGAGATCCC
TCAGACCCTTTTAGTCAGTGTGGAAAATCTCTAGCAGTACGTATAGTAGTTCATGTCATCTTATTATTCA
GTATTTATAACTTGCAAAGAAATGAATATCAGAGAGTGAGAGGAACTTGTTTATTGCAGCTTATAATGGT
TACAAATAAAGCAATAGCATCACAAATTTCACAAATAAAGCATTTTTTTCACTGCATTCTAGTTGTGGTT
TGTCCAAACTCATCAATGTATCTTATCATGTCTGGCTCTAGCTATCCCGCCCCTAACTCCGCCCATCCCG
CCCCTAACTCCGCCCAGTTCCGCCCATTCTCCGCCCCATGGCTGACTAATTTTTTTTATTTATGCAGAGG
CCGAGGCCGCCTCGGCCTCTGAGCTATTCCAGAAGTAGTGAGGAGGCTTTTTTGGAGGCCTAGGGACGTA
CCCAATTCGCCCTATAGTGAGTCGTATTACGCGCGCTCACTGGCCGTCGTTTTACAACGTCGTGACTGGG
AAAACCCTGGCGTTACCCAACTTAATCGCCTTGCAGCACATCCCCCTTTCGCCAGCTGGCGTAATAGCGA
AGAGGCCCGCACCGATCGCCCTTCCCAACAGTTGCGCAGCCTGAATGGCGAATGGG
[124 nt withheld, positions 6917-7040]
C
[91 nt withheld, positions 7042-7132]
A
[49 nt withheld, positions 7134-7182]
CCTTTGACGTTGGAGTCCACGTTCTTT
[37 nt withheld, positions 7210-7246]
ACCCTATCTCGGTCTATTCTTTTGATTTATAAGGGATTTTGCCGATTTCGGCCTATTGGTTAAAAAATGA
GCTGATTTAACAAAAATTTAACGCGAATTTTAACAAAATATTAACGCTTACAATTTAGGTGGCACTTTTC
GGGGAAATGTGCGCGGAACCCCTATTTGTTTATTTTTCTAAATACATTCAAATATGTATCCGCTCATGAG
ACAATAACCCTGATAAATGCTTCAATAATATTGAAAAAGGAAGAGTATGAGTATTCAACATTTCCGTGTC
GCCCTTATTCCCTTTTTTGCGGCATTTTGCCTTCCTGTTTTTGCTCACCCAGAAACGCTGGTGAAAGTAA
AAGATGCTGAAGATCAGTTGGGTGCACGAGTGGGTTACATCGAACTGGATCTCAACAGCGGTAAGATCCT
TGAGAGTTTTCGCCCCGAAGAACGTTTTCCAATGATGAGCACTTTTAAAGTTCTGCTATGTGGCGCGGTA
TTATCCCGTATTGACGCCGGGCAAGAGCAACTCGGTCGCCGCATACACTATTCTCAGAATGACTTGGTTG
AGTACTCACCAGTCACAGAAAAGCATCTTACGGATGGCATGACAGTAAGAGAATTATGCAGTGCTGCCAT
AACCATGAGTGATAACACTGCGGCCAACTTACTTCTGACAACGATCGGAGGACCGAAGGAGCTAACCGCT
TTTTTGCACAACATGGGGGATCATGTAACTCGCCTTGATCGTTGGGAACCGGAGCTGAATGAAGCCATAC
CAAACGACGAGCGTGACACCACGATGCCTGTAGCAATGGCAACAACGTTGCGCAAACTATTAACTGGCGA
ACTACTTACTCTAGCTTCCCGGCAACAATTAATAGACTGGATGGAGGCGGATAAAGTTGCAGGACCACTT
CTGCGCTCGGCCCTTCCGGCTGGCTGGTTTATTGCTGATAAATCTGGAGCCGGTGAGCGTGGGTCTCGCG
GTATCATTGCAGCACTGGGGCCAGATGGTAAGCCCTCCCGTATCGTAGTTATCTACACGACGGGGAGTCA
GGCAACTATGGATGAACGAAATAGACAGATCGCTGAGATAGGTGCCTCACTGATTAAGCATTGGTAACTG
TCAGACCAAGTTTACTCATATATACTTTAGATTGATTTAAAACTTCATTTTTAATTTAAAAGGATCTAGG
TGAAGATCCTTTTTGATAATCTCATGACCAAAATCCCTTAACGTGAGTTTTCGTTCCACTGAGCGTCAGA
CCCCGTAGAAAAGATCAAAGGATCTTCTTGAGATCCTTTTTTTCTGCGCGTAATCTGCTGCTTGCAAACA
AAAAAACCACCGCTACCAGCGGTGGTTTGTTTGCCGGATCAAGAGCTACCAACTCTTTTTCCGAAGGTAA
CTGGCTTCAGCAGAGCGCAGATACCAAATACTGTTCTTCTAGTGTAGCCGTAGTTAGGCCACCACTTCAA
GAACTCTGTAGCACCGCCTACATACCTCGCTCTGCTAATCCTGTTACCAGTGGCTGCTGCCAGTGGCGAT
AAGTCGTGTCTTACCGGGTTGGACTCAAGACGATAGTTACCGGATAAGGCGCAGCGGTCGGGCTGAACGG
GGGGTTCGTGCACACAGCCCAGCTTGGAGCGAACGACCTACACCGAACTGAGATACCTACAGCGTGAGCT
ATGAGAAAGCGCCACGCTTCCCGAAGGGAGAAAGGCGGACAGGTATCCGGTAAGCGGCAGGGTCGGAACA
GGAGAGCGCACGAGGGAGCTTCCAGGGGGAAACGCCTGGTATCTTTATAGTCCTGTCGGGTTTCGCCACC
TCTGACTTGAGCGTCGATTTTTGTGATGCTCGTCAGGGGGGCGGAGCCTATGGAAAAACGCCAGCAACGC
GGCCTTTTTACGGTTCCTGGCCTTTTGCTGGCCTTTTGCTCACATGTTCTTTCCTGCGTTATCCCCTGAT
TCTGTGGATAACCGTATTACCGCCTTTGAGTGAGCTGATACCGCTCGCCGCAGCCGAACGACCGAGCGCA
GCGAGTCAGTGAGCGAGGAAGCGGAAGAGCGCCCAATACGCAAACCGCCTCTCCCCGCGCGTTGGCCGAT
TCATTAATGCAGCTGGCACGACAGGTTTCCCGACTGGAAAGCGGGCAGTGAGCGCAACGCAATTAATGTG
AGTTAGCTCACTCATTAGGCACCCCAGGCTTTACACTTTATGCTTCCGGCTCGTATGTTGTGTGGAATTG
TGAGCGGATAACAATTTCACACAGGAAACAGCTATGACCATGATTACGCCAAGCGCGCAATTAACCCTCA
CTAAAGGGAACAAAAGCTGGAGCTGCAAGC
