>Addgene plasmid #143024 | TFORF0436 | depositor partial sequence | sequence record 281210 | Insert
ACCGCCACCATGGCTTCAACAGAGGAACAGTACGATCTTAAGATTGTGAAAGTGGAGGAAGACCCTATCT
GGGACCAAGAAACCCACCTTCGAGGGAACAACTTTTCTGGCCAAGAAGCCTCCCGACAACTTTTTAGGCA
GTTTTGTTACCAAGAGACTCCTGGTCCCCGAGAAGCTCTGAGCCGGCTCCGAGAACTCTGTCATCAGTGG
CTAAGGCCAGAAATCCACACCAAAGAGCAAATCTTGGAGCTGCTGGTGCTGGAGCAATTCCTGACTATCC
TGCCTGAGGAGCTCCAGGCCTGGGTGCGGGAGCACCATCCGGAGAGTGGGGAGGAGGCTGTGGCTGTAGT
TGAAGATCTGGAACAAGAGCTTAGTGAGCCAGGGAACCAGGCTCCAGACCATGAACATGGACATTCTGAA
GTGCTCTTGGAGGATGTGGAACATCTGAAGGTCAAGCAGGAACCAACAGACATACAGCTTCAGCCTATGG
TGACACAGCTCAGATATGAATCTTTTTGCCTCCACCAATTTCAAGAACAAGATGGTGAAAGTATACCTGA
GAACCAGGAGTTGGCATCAAAGCAAGAAATCTTAAAAGAAATGGAACATTTGGGGGATAGCAAACTCCAA
AGAGATGTATCTTTGGATTCTAAGTACAGAGAAACTTGTAAACGAGACAGCAAGGCAGAAAAGCAGCAGG
CACATTCCACTGGAGAGAGACGCCACAGGTGCAATGAATGTGGGAAAAGCTTCACTAAGAGTTCAGTACT
CATTGAGCACCAGAGAATCCACACTGGGGAGAAGCCATATGAATGTGAAGAATGTGGGAAGGCCTTCAGC
CGGAGGTCAAGCCTGAATGAACATCGGCGGAGCCACACTGGAGAGAAACCCTATCAATGTAAGGAGTGTG
GGAAAGCCTTCAGTGCCAGCAATGGCCTCACTCGACACAGAAGAATCCACACAGGGGAAAAACCATATGA
ATGCAAAGTGTGTGGGAAGGCTTTCCTCCTCAGCTCATGCCTTGTTCAGCATCAGAGGATACACACTGGA
GAGAAGCGCTATCAGTGTCGTGAGTGTGGCAAAGCCTTCATTCAGAATGCAGGGCTTTTCCAGCATCTCC
GAGTCCACACTGGTGAGAAACCCTATCAGTGCAGTCAGTGCAGTAAACTCTTTAGTAAGCGGACACTTCT
TAAGAAACATCAGAAAATCCACACTGGAGAGAGACCATAGTAATGAACTAGTCCGTAACTTGAAAGTATT
TCGATTTCTTGGCTTTATATATCTTGTGGAAAGGACGAATACAATACAGGATTCTGTCCGTA
