>Addgene plasmid #143024 | TFORF0436 | depositor partial sequence | sequence record 281211 | Barcode
ATACAATACAGGATTCTGTCCGTA
